Addgene plasmid #178244: pLKO_C.HSV.Ollas_mCherry-NLS
Purpose: Nuclear Protein Barcode (nPC) for vector/cell tracking. Contains U6 trRNA cassette for sgRNA cloning. Enables spatial detection of CRISPR screens.
Depositing lab: Brian Brown. Depositing organization: Icahn School of Medicine at Mount Sinai. Publication: Spatial CRISPR genomics identifies regulators of the tumor microenvironment. Dhainaut M, Rose SA, Akturk G, Wroblewska A, Nielsen SR, Park ES, Buckup M, Roudko V, Pia L, Sweeney R, Le Berichel J, Wilk CM, Bektesevic A, Lee BH, Bhardwaj N, Rahman AH, Baccarini A, Gnjatic S, Pe'er D, Merad M, Brown BD. Cell. 2022 Mar 10. pii: S0092-8674(22)00195-7. doi: 10.1016/j.cell.2022.02.015. PubMed 35290801.
Backbone
  Vector backbone: pLKO
  Backbone size w/o insert (bp): 9000
  Vector type: Lentiviral
Growth in bacteria
  Bacterial resistance: Ampicillin, 100 μg/mL
  Growth temperature: 37°C
  Growth strain: NEB Stable
  Copy number: High Copy
Gene/Insert
  Gene/Insert name: nPC Tagged mCherry-NLS
  Species: H. sapiens (human)
  Insert size (bp): 1000
  Promoter: eF1a
  Tag / fusion protein: C.HSV.Ollas (N terminal on insert); Nuclear Localization Signal (C terminal on insert)
  Cloning method: Restriction Enzyme; 5′ cloning site unknown (unknown if destroyed)
  Sequencing primers: 5′ cctttttgagtttggatcttggttcat
Terms and licenses: Academic/Nonprofit Terms; Industry Terms: Not Available to Industry
Depositor comments: Please visit https://www.biorxiv.org/content/10.1101/2021.07.13.451021v1 for bioRxiv preprint.
How to cite: pLKO_C.HSV.Ollas_mCherry-NLS was a gift from Brian Brown (Addgene plasmid # 178244 ; http://n2t.net/addgene:178244 ; RRID:Addgene_178244)
