[The description below was written by a language model from this plasmid's Addgene catalogue record and pLannotate feature annotations shown in this document.]
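Description:
pLKO_C.HSV.Ollas_mCherry-NLS is a lentiviral transfer vector on a pLKO backbone that pairs a CRISPR guide RNA cassette with a nuclear protein barcode (nPC) for tracking vectors and transduced cells. It is propagated in E. coli through a high-copy ColE1/pUC-type origin with ampicillin selection from the bla gene. An f1 origin and an SV40 origin are also annotated, along with residual lac, T3 and T7 cloning-vector elements. The viral portion has a third-generation layout. An RSV promoter drives a truncated HIV-1 5' LTR, followed by the Ψ packaging signal with a gag fragment, the Rev response element and a cPPT/CTS. A WPRE sits upstream of a truncated 3' LTR, which is followed by an SV40 polyadenylation signal. Packaging functions must be supplied in trans.

Two expression units lie between the LTRs. A human U6 Pol III promoter sits upstream of the S. pyogenes Cas9 gRNA scaffold, leaving a short gap where an sgRNA spacer can be cloned. Downstream, the EF-1α promoter drives mCherry. According to the record, mCherry carries an N-terminal combination of epitope tags (C, HSV and Ollas) and a C-terminal nuclear localization signal. The tags and the NLS are not individually annotated in the feature table, although unannotated sequence flanks the mCherry coding region. The tag combination acts as an antibody-detectable barcode concentrated in the nucleus. When different barcodes are linked to different guides, the perturbation carried by each cell can be identified in situ. The stated use is spatial readout of CRISPR screens. No Cas9 gene or mammalian drug-selection marker is annotated, so Cas9 presumably has to come from another source.
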