Features (pLannotate 1.2.2; 29 found; start..end, strand, type, name):
     70..174     +  promoter       AmpR promoter: bla
    175..1035    +  CDS            AmpR: β-lactamase; bla; confers resistance to ampicillin, carbenicillin, and related antibiotics
   1206..1794    +  rep_origin     ori: high-copy-number ColE1/pMB1/pBR322/pUC origin of replication
   1977..2069    +  CDS            lacI (fragment): lac repressor; lacI; The lac repressor binds to the lac operator to inhibit transcription in E. coli. This inhibition can be relieved by adding lactose or isopropyl-β-D-thiogalactopyranoside (IPTG).
   2082..2103    +  protein_bind   CAP binding site: CAP binding activates transcription in the presence of cAMP. E. coli catabolite activator protein
   2118..2148    +  promoter       lac promoter: promoter for the E. coli lac operon
   2156..2172    +  protein_bind   lac operator: The lac repressor binds to the lac operator to inhibit transcription in E. coli. This inhibition can be relieved by adding lactose or isopropyl-β-D-thiogalactopyranoside (IPTG). lac repressor encoded by lacI
   2217..2235    +  promoter       T3 promoter: promoter for bacteriophage T3 RNA polymerase
   2263..2489    +  promoter       RSV promoter: Rous sarcoma virus enhancer/promoter
   2490..2670    +  LTR            5' LTR (truncated): truncated 5' long terminal repeat (LTR) from HIV-1
   2717..2842    +  misc_feature   HIV-1 Ψ: packaging signal of human immunodeficiency virus type 1
   2826..3189    +  CDS            HIV-1 gag (fragment): gag protein from human immunodeficiency virus 1; gag
   3335..3568    +  misc_feature   RRE: The Rev response element (RRE) of HIV-1 allows for Rev-dependent mRNA export from the nucleus to the cytoplasm.
   3945..4045    +  CDS            Rev (fragment): human immunodeficiency virus 1 (HIV-1) Rev protein; rev; enhances nuclear export of unspliced and incompletely spliced viral mRNAs
   4095..4335    +  promoter       U6 promoter: RNA polymerase III promoter for human U6 snRNA
   4362..4437    +  misc_RNA       gRNA scaffold: guide RNA scaffold for the Streptococcus pyogenes CRISPR/Cas9 system
   4485..4602    +  misc_feature   cPPT/CTS: central polypurine tract and central termination sequence of HIV-1
   4669..4735    +  CDS            small t antigen (fragment): SV40 (simian virus 40) small t antigen
   4742..5920    +  promoter       EF-1α promoter: strong constitutive promoter for human elongation factor EF-1α
   5937..5962    +  misc_feature   MCS (fragment): multiple cloning site
   6140..6847    +  CDS            mCherry: mCherry is a basic (constitutively fluorescent) red fluorescent protein published in 2004, derived from Discosoma sp.. It is reported to be a very rapidly-maturing monomer with low acid sensitivity.
   6917..7505    +  misc_feature   WPRE: woodchuck hepatitis virus posttranscriptional regulatory element
   7510..7647    +  CDS            nef (fragment): NEF_HV1LA - Experimental evidence at protein level: Swiss-Prot protein existence level 1. Extracellular Nef protein targets CD4(+) T-lymphocytes for apoptosis by interacting with CXCR4 surface receptors. From Human immunodeficiency virus type 1 group M subtype B (isolate Lai) (HIV-1).
   7633..7813    +  LTR            5' LTR (truncated): truncated 5' long terminal repeat (LTR) from HIV-1
   7885..8006    +  polyA_signal   SV40 poly(A) signal: SV40 polyadenylation signal
   8046..8181    +  rep_origin     SV40 ori: SV40 origin of replication
   8202..8220    -  promoter       T7 promoter: promoter for bacteriophage T7 RNA polymerase
   8228..8383    +  CDS            lacZα (fragment): LacZα fragment of β-galactosidase; lacZ fragment
   8388..17      +  rep_origin     f1 ori (across the origin) (sequence partly withheld): f1 bacteriophage origin of replication; arrow indicates direction of (+) strand synthesis
>Addgene plasmid #178244 | pLKO_C.HSV.Ollas_mCherry-NLS | addgene full sequence | sequence record 352847 | Addgene NGS Result
AAAATTTAACGCGAATTTTAACAAAATATTAACGCTTACAATTTAGGTGGCACTTTTCGGGGAAATGTGC
GCGGAACCCCTATTTGTTTATTTTTCTAAATACATTCAAATATGTATCCGCTCATGAGACAATAACCCTG
ATAAATGCTTCAATAATATTGAAAAAGGAAGAGTATGAGTATTCAACATTTCCGTGTCGCCCTTATTCCC
TTTTTTGCGGCATTTTGCCTTCCTGTTTTTGCTCACCCAGAAACGCTGGTGAAAGTAAAAGATGCTGAAG
ATCAGTTGGGTGCACGAGTGGGTTACATCGAACTGGATCTCAACAGCGGTAAGATCCTTGAGAGTTTTCG
CCCCGAAGAACGTTTTCCAATGATGAGCACTTTTAAAGTTCTGCTATGTGGCGCGGTATTATCCCGTATT
GACGCCGGGCAAGAGCAACTCGGTCGCCGCATACACTATTCTCAGAATGACTTGGTTGAGTACTCACCAG
TCACAGAAAAGCATCTTACGGATGGCATGACAGTAAGAGAATTATGCAGTGCTGCCATAACCATGAGTGA
TAACACTGCGGCCAACTTACTTCTGACAACGATCGGAGGACCGAAGGAGCTAACCGCTTTTTTGCACAAC
ATGGGGGATCATGTAACTCGCCTTGATCGTTGGGAACCGGAGCTGAATGAAGCCATACCAAACGACGAGC
GTGACACCACGATGCCTGTAGCAATGGCAACAACGTTGCGCAAACTATTAACTGGCGAACTACTTACTCT
AGCTTCCCGGCAACAATTAATAGACTGGATGGAGGCGGATAAAGTTGCAGGACCACTTCTGCGCTCGGCC
CTTCCGGCTGGCTGGTTTATTGCTGATAAATCTGGAGCCGGTGAGCGTGGGTCTCGCGGTATCATTGCAG
CACTGGGGCCAGATGGTAAGCCCTCCCGTATCGTAGTTATCTACACGACGGGGAGTCAGGCAACTATGGA
TGAACGAAATAGACAGATCGCTGAGATAGGTGCCTCACTGATTAAGCATTGGTAACTGTCAGACCAAGTT
TACTCATATATACTTTAGATTGATTTAAAACTTCATTTTTAATTTAAAAGGATCTAGGTGAAGATCCTTT
TTGATAATCTCATGACCAAAATCCCTTAACGTGAGTTTTCGTTCCACTGAGCGTCAGACCCCGTAGAAAA
GATCAAAGGATCTTCTTGAGATCCTTTTTTTCTGCGCGTAATCTGCTGCTTGCAAACAAAAAAACCACCG
CTACCAGCGGTGGTTTGTTTGCCGGATCAAGAGCTACCAACTCTTTTTCCGAAGGTAACTGGCTTCAGCA
GAGCGCAGATACCAAATACTGTTCTTCTAGTGTAGCCGTAGTTAGGCCACCACTTCAAGAACTCTGTAGC
ACCGCCTACATACCTCGCTCTGCTAATCCTGTTACCAGTGGCTGCTGCCAGTGGCGATAAGTCGTGTCTT
ACCGGGTTGGACTCAAGACGATAGTTACCGGATAAGGCGCAGCGGTCGGGCTGAACGGGGGGTTCGTGCA
CACAGCCCAGCTTGGAGCGAACGACCTACACCGAACTGAGATACCTACAGCGTGAGCTATGAGAAAGCGC
CACGCTTCCCGAAGGGAGAAAGGCGGACAGGTATCCGGTAAGCGGCAGGGTCGGAACAGGAGAGCGCACG
AGGGAGCTTCCAGGGGGAAACGCCTGGTATCTTTATAGTCCTGTCGGGTTTCGCCACCTCTGACTTGAGC
GTCGATTTTTGTGATGCTCGTCAGGGGGGCGGAGCCTATGGAAAAACGCCAGCAACGCGGCCTTTTTACG
GTTCCTGGCCTTTTGCTGGCCTTTTGCTCACATGTTCTTTCCTGCGTTATCCCCTGATTCTGTGGATAAC
CGTATTACCGCCTTTGAGTGAGCTGATACCGCTCGCCGCAGCCGAACGACCGAGCGCAGCGAGTCAGTGA
GCGAGGAAGCGGAAGAGCGCCCAATACGCAAACCGCCTCTCCCCGCGCGTTGGCCGATTCATTAATGCAG
CTGGCACGACAGGTTTCCCGACTGGAAAGCGGGCAGTGAGCGCAACGCAATTAATGTGAGTTAGCTCACT
CATTAGGCACCCCAGGCTTTACACTTTATGCTTCCGGCTCGTATGTTGTGTGGAATTGTGAGCGGATAAC
AATTTCACACAGGAAACAGCTATGACCATGATTACGCCAAGCGCGCAATTAACCCTCACTAAAGGGAACA
AAAGCTGGAGCTGCAAGCTTAATGTAGTCTTATGCAATACTCTTGTAGTCTTGCAACATGGTAACGATGA
GTTAGCAACATGCCTTACAAGGAGAGAAAAAGCACCGTGCATGGCGATTGGTGGAAGTAAGGTGGTACGA
TCGTGCCTTATTAGGAAGGCAACAGACGGGTCTGACATGGATTGGACGAACCACTGAATTGCCGCATTGC
AGAGATATTGTATTTAAGTGCCTAGCTCGATACATAAACGGGTCTCTCTGGTTAGACCAGATCTGAGCCT
GGGAGCTCTCTGGCTAACTAGGGAACCCACTGCTTAAGCCTCAATAAAGCTTGCCTTGAGTGCTTCAAGT
AGTGTGTGCCCGTCTGTTGTGTGACTCTGGTAACTAGAGATCCCTCAGACCCTTTTAGTCAGTGTGGAAA
ATCTCTAGCAGTGGCGCCCGAACAGGGACTTGAAAGCGAAAGGGAAACCAGAGGAGCTCTCTCGACGCAG
GACTCGGCTTGCTGAAGCGCGCACGGCAAGAGGCGAGGGGCGGCGACTGGTGAGTACGCCAAAAATTTTG
ACTAGCGGAGGCTAGAAGGAGAGAGATGGGTGCGAGAGCGTCAGTATTAAGCGGGGGAGAATTAGATCGC
GATGGGAAAAAATTCGGTTAAGGCCAGGGGGAAAGAAAAAATATAAATTAAAACATATAGTATGGGCAAG
CAGGGAGCTAGAACGATTCGCAGTTAATCCTGGCCTGTTAGAAACATCAGAAGGCTGTAGACAAATACTG
GGACAGCTACAACCATCCCTTCAGACAGGATCAGAAGAACTTAGATCATTATATAATACAGTAGCAACCC
TCTATTGTGTGCATCAAAGGATAGAGATAAAAGACACCAAGGAAGCTTTAGACAAGATAGAGGAAGAGCA
AAACAAAAGTAAGACCACCGCACAGCAAGCGGCCGCTGATCTTCAGACCTGGAGGAGGAGATATGAGGGA
CAATTGGAGAAGTGAATTATATAAATATAAAGTAGTAAAAATTGAACCATTAGGAGTAGCACCCACCAAG
GCAAAGAGAAGAGTGGTGCAGAGAGAAAAAAGAGCAGTGGGAATAGGAGCTTTGTTCCTTGGGTTCTTGG
GAGCAGCAGGAAGCACTATGGGCGCAGCGTCAATGACGCTGACGGTACAGGCCAGACAATTATTGTCTGG
TATAGTGCAGCAGCAGAACAATTTGCTGAGGGCTATTGAGGCGCAACAGCATCTGTTGCAACTCACAGTC
TGGGGCATCAAGCAGCTCCAGGCAAGAATCCTGGCTGTGGAAAGATACCTAAAGGATCAACAGCTCCTGG
GGATTTGGGGTTGCTCTGGAAAACTCATTTGCACCACTGCTGTGCCTTGGAATGCTAGTTGGAGTAATAA
ATCTCTGGAACAGATTTGGAATCACACGACCTGGATGGAGTGGGACAGAGAAATTAACAATTACACAAGC
TTAATACACTCCTTAATTGAAGAATCGCAAAACCAGCAAGAAAAGAATGAACAAGAATTATTGGAATTAG
ATAAATGGGCAAGTTTGTGGAATTGGTTTAACATAACAAATTGGCTGTGGTATATAAAATTATTCATAAT
GATAGTAGGAGGCTTGGTAGGTTTAAGAATAGTTTTTGCTGTACTTTCTATAGTGAATAGAGTTAGGCAG
GGATATTCACCATTATCGTTTCAGACCCACCTCCCAACCCCGAGGGGACCCGACAGGCCCGAAGGAATAG
AAGAAGAAGGTGGAGAGAGAGACAGAGACAGATCCATTCGATTAGTGAACGGATCTCGACGGTATCGATC
ACGAGACTAGTATCGAGCGGCCGCCCCCTTCACCGAGGGCCTATTTCCCATGATTCCTTCATATTTGCAT
ATACGATACAAGGCTGTTAGAGAGATAATTGGAATTAATTTGACTGTAAACACAAAGATATTAGTACAAA
ATACGTGACGTAGAAAGTAATAATTTCTTGGGTAGTTTGCAGTTTTAAAATTATGTTTTAAAATGGACTA
TCATATGCTTACCGTAACTTGAAAGTATTTCGATTTCTTGGCTTTATATATCTTGTGGAAAGGACGAAAC
ACCGGGTCTTCGAGAAGACCTGTTTTAGAGCTAGAAATAGCAAGTTAAAATAAGGCTAGTCCGTTATCAA
CTTGAAAAAGTGGCACCGAGTCGGTGCTTTTTTTAATTCTCGACCTCGAGACAAATGGCAGTATTCATCC
ACAATTTTAAAAGAAAAGGGGGGATTGGGGGGTACAGTGCAGGGGAAAGAATAGTAGACATAATAGCAAC
AGACATACAAACTAAAGAATTACAAAAACAAATTACAAAAATTCAAAATTTTCGGGTTTATTACAGGGAC
AGCAGAGATCCACTTTGGCCGCGGCTCGAGGCGATAAGCTTTGCAAAGATGGATAAAGTTTTAAACAGAG
AGGAATCTTTGCAGCTAATGGACCTTCTAGGTCTTGAAAGGAGTGGGAATTGGCTCCGGTGCCCGTCAGT
GGGCAGAGCGCACATCGCCCACAGTCCCCGAGAAGTTGGGGGGAGGGGTCGGCAATTGAACCGGTGCCTA
GAGAAGGTGGCGCGGGGTAAACTGGGAAAGTGATGTCGTGTACTGGCTCCGCCTTTTTCCCGAGGGTGGG
GGAGAACCGTATATAAGTGCAGTAGTCGCCGTGAACGTTCTTTTTCGCAACGGGTTTGCCGCCAGAACAC
AGGTAAGTGCCGTGTGTGGTTCCCGCGGGCCTGGCCTCTTTACGGGTTATGGCCCTTGCGTGCCTTGAAT
TACTTCCACCTGGCTGCAGTACGTGATTCTTGATCCCGAGCTTCGGGTTGGAAGTGGGTGGGAGAGTTCG
AGGCCTTGCGCTTAAGGAGCCCCTTCGCCTCGTGCTTGAGTTGAGGCCTGGCCTGGGCGCTGGGGCCGCC
GCGTGCGAATCTGGTGGCACCTTCGCGCCTGTCTCGCTGCTTTCGATAAGTCTCTAGCCATTTAAAATTT
TTGATGACCTGCTGCGACGCTTTTTTTCTGGCAAGATAGTCTTGTAAATGCGGGCCAAGATCTGCACACT
GGTATTTCGGTTTTTGGGGCCGCGGGCGGCGACGGGGCCCGTGCGTCCCAGCGCACATGTTCGGCGAGGC
GGGGCCTGCGAGCGCGGCCACCGAGAATCGGACGGGGGTAGTCTCAAGCTGGCCGGCCTGCTCTGGTGCC
TGGCCTCGCGCCGCCGTGTATCGCCCCGCCCTGGGCGGCAAGGCTGGCCCGGTCGGCACCAGTTGCGTGA
GCGGAAAGATGGCCGCTTCCCGGCCCTGCTGCAGGGAGCTCAAAATGGAGGACGCGGCGCTCGGGAGAGC
GGGCGGGTGAGTCACCCACACAAAGGAAAAGGGCCTTTCCGTCCTCAGCCGTCGCTTCATGTGACTCCAC
GGAGTACCGGGCGCCGTCCAGGCACCTCGATTAGTTCTCGAGCTTTTGGAGTACGTCGTCTTTAGGTTGG
GGGGAGGGGTTTTATGCGATGGAGTTTCCCCACACTGAGTGGGTGGAGACTGAAGTTAGGCCAGCTTGGC
ACTTGATGTAATTCTCCTTGGAATTTGCCCTTTTTGAGTTTGGATCTTGGTTCATTCTCAAGCCTCAGAC
AGTGGTTCAAAGTTTTTTTCTTCCATTTCAGGTGTCGTGAGGAATTCTGCAGTCGATCGACGGTACCGCG
GGCCCGGGATCCACGGTCGCCACCATGGGCGAGGACCAGGTGGACCCCAGGCTGATCGACGGCAAGGGAG
GAGGCGGGGGAGGGCAGCCCGAGCTGGCCCCCGAGGACCCCGAGGACGGAGGAGGCGGGGGAGGGAGCGG
CTTCGCCAACGAGCTGGGCCCCAGGCTGATGGGCAAGTGCGGCATGCTGATGGTGAGCAAGGGCGAGGAG
GATAACATGGCCATCATCAAGGAGTTCATGCGCTTCAAGGTGCACATGGAGGGCTCCGTGAACGGCCACG
AGTTCGAGATCGAGGGCGAGGGCGAGGGCCGCCCCTACGAGGGCACCCAGACCGCCAAGCTGAAGGTGAC
CAAGGGTGGCCCCCTGCCCTTCGCCTGGGACATCCTGTCCCCTCAGTTCATGTACGGCTCCAAGGCCTAC
GTGAAGCACCCCGCCGACATCCCCGACTACTTGAAGCTGTCCTTCCCCGAGGGCTTCAAGTGGGAGCGCG
TGATGAACTTCGAGGACGGCGGCGTGGTGACCGTGACCCAGGACTCCTCCCTGCAGGACGGCGAGTTCAT
CTACAAGGTGAAGCTGCGCGGCACCAACTTCCCCTCCGACGGCCCCGTAATGCAGAAGAAGACCATGGGC
TGGGAGGCCTCCTCCGAGCGGATGTACCCCGAGGACGGCGCCCTGAAGGGCGAGATCAAGCAGAGGCTGA
AGCTGAAGGACGGCGGCCACTACGACGCTGAGGTCAAGACCACCTACAAGGCCAAGAAGCCCGTGCAGCT
GCCCGGCGCCTACAACGTCAACATCAAGTTGGACATCACCTCCCACAACGAGGACTACACCATCGTGGAA
CAGTACGAACGCGCCGAGGGCCGCCACTCCACCGGCGGCATGGACGAGCTGTACAAGAAACGGCCAGCCG
AGGATATGGAGGAAGAACAAGCCTTTAAACGATCTCGATAAAGCGGCCGCGTCGACAATCAACCTCTGGA
TTACAAAATTTGTGAAAGATTGACTGGTATTCTTAACTATGTTGCTCCTTTTACGCTATGTGGATACGCT
GCTTTAATGCCTTTGTATCATGCTATTGCTTCCCGTATGGCTTTCATTTTCTCCTCCTTGTATAAATCCT
GGTTGCTGTCTCTTTATGAGGAGTTGTGGCCCGTTGTCAGGCAACGTGGCGTGGTGTGCACTGTGTTTGC
TGACGCAACCCCCACTGGTTGGGGCATTGCCACCACCTGTCAGCTCCTTTCCGGGACTTTCGCTTTCCCC
CTCCCTATTGCCACGGCGGAACTCATCGCCGCCTGCCTTGCCCGCTGCTGGACAGGGGCTCGGCTGTTGG
GCACTGACAATTCCGTGGTGTTGTCGGGGAAGCTGACGTCCTTTCCATGGCTGCTCGCCTGTGTTGCCAC
CTGGATTCTGCGCGGGACGTCCTTCTGCTACGTCCCTTCGGCCCTCAATCCAGCGGACCTTCCTTCCCGC
GGCCTGCTGCCGGCTCTGCGGCCTCTTCCGCATCTTCGCCTTCGCCCTCAGACGAGTCGGATCTCCCTTT
GGGCCGCCTCCCCGCCTGGGTACCTTTAAGACCAATGACTTACAAGGCAGCTGTAGATCTTAGCCACTTT
TTAAAAGAAAAGGGGGGACTGGAAGGGCTAATTCACTCCCAACGAAGATAAGATCTGCTTTTTGCTTGTA
CTGGGTCTCTCTGGTTAGACCAGATCTGAGCCTGGGAGCTCTCTGGCTAACTAGGGAACCCACTGCTTAA
GCCTCAATAAAGCTTGCCTTGAGTGCTTCAAGTAGTGTGTGCCCGTCTGTTGTGTGACTCTGGTAACTAG
AGATCCCTCAGACCCTTTTAGTCAGTGTGGAAAATCTCTAGCAGTAGTAGTTCATGTCATCTTATTATTC
AGTATTTATAACTTGCAAAGAAATGAATATCAGAGAGTGAGAGGAACTTGTTTATTGCAGCTTATAATGG
TTACAAATAAAGCAATAGCATCACAAATTTCACAAATAAAGCATTTTTTTCACTGCATTCTAGTTGTGGT
TTGTCCAAACTCATCAATGTATCTTATCATGTCTGGCTCTAGCTATCCCGCCCCTAACTCCGCCCATCCC
GCCCCTAACTCCGCCCAGTTCCGCCCATTCTCCGCCCCATGGCTGACTAATTTTTTTTATTTATGCAGAG
GCCGAGGCCGCCTCGGCCTCTGAGCTATTCCAGAAGTAGTGAGGAGGCTTTTTTGGAGGCCTAGGGACGT
ACCCAATTCGCCCTATAGTGAGTCGTATTACGCGCGCTCACTGGCCGTCGTTTTACAACGTCGTGACTGG
GAAAACCCTGGCGTTACCCAACTTAATCGCCTTGCAGCACATCCCCCTTTCGCCAGCTGGCGTAATAGCG
AAGAGGCCCGCACCGATCGCCCTTCCCAACAGTTGCGCAGCCTGAATGGCGAATGGG
[124 nt withheld, positions 8388-8511]
C
[91 nt withheld, positions 8513-8603]
A
[49 nt withheld, positions 8605-8653]
CCTTTGACGTTGGAGTCCACGTTCTTT
[37 nt withheld, positions 8681-8717]
ACCCTATCTCGGTCTATTCTTTTGATTTATAAGGGATTTTGCCGATTTCGGCCTATTGGTTAAAAAATGA
GCTGATTTAACA
